>Addgene plasmid #229218 | pET28b-SUMO-SeKaiA | addgene full sequence | sequence record 457045 | Addgene NGS Result
ACCTTTCGCGGTATGGCATGATAGCGCCCGGAAGAGAGTCAATTCAGGGTGGTGAATGTGAAACCAGTAA
CGTTATACGATGTCGCAGAGTATGCCGGTGTCTCTTATCAGACCGTTTCCCGCGTGGTGAACCAGGCCAG
CCACGTTTCTGCGAAAACGCGGGAAAAAGTGGAAGCGGCGATGGCGGAGCTGAATTACATTCCCAACCGC
GTGGCACAACAACTGGCGGGCAAACAGTCGTTGCTGATTGGCGTTGCCACCTCCAGTCTGGCCCTGCACG
CGCCGTCGCAAATTGTCGCGGCGATTAAATCTCGCGCCGATCAACTGGGTGCCAGCGTGGTGGTGTCGAT
GGTAGAACGAAGCGGCGTCGAAGCCTGTAAAGCGGCGGTGCACAATCTTCTCGCGCAACGCGTCAGTGGG
CTGATCATTAACTATCCGCTGGATGACCAGGATGCCATTGCTGTGGAAGCTGCCTGCACTAATGTTCCGG
CGTTATTTCTTGATGTCTCTGACCAGACACCCATCAACAGTATTATTTTCTCCCATGAAGACGGTACGCG
ACTGGGCGTGGAGCATCTGGTCGCATTGGGTCACCAGCAAATCGCGCTGTTAGCGGGCCCATTAAGTTCT
GTCTCGGCGCGTCTGCGTCTGGCTGGCTGGCATAAATATCTCACTCGCAATCAAATTCAGCCGATAGCGG
AACGGGAAGGCGACTGGAGTGCCATGTCCGGTTTTCAACAAACCATGCAAATGCTGAATGAGGGCATCGT
TCCCACTGCGATGCTGGTTGCCAACGATCAGATGGCGCTGGGCGCAATGCGCGCCATTACCGAGTCCGGG
CTGCGCGTTGGTGCGGATATCTCGGTAGTGGGATACGACGATACCGAAGACAGCTCATGTTATATCCCGC
CGTTAACCACCATCAAACAGGATTTTCGCCTGCTGGGGCAAACCAGCGTGGACCGCTTGCTGCAACTCTC
TCAGGGCCAGGCGGTGAAGGGCAATCAGCTGTTGCCCGTCTCACTGGTGAAAAGAAAAACCACCCTGGCG
CCCAATACGCAAACCGCCTCTCCCCGCGCGTTGGCCGATTCATTAATGCAGCTGGCACGACAGGTTTCCC
GACTGGAAAGCGGGCAGTGAGCGCAACGCAATTAATGTAAGTTAGCTCACTCATTAGGCACCGGGATCTC
GACCGATGCCCTTGAGAGCCTTCAACCCAGTCAGCTCCTTCCGGTGGGCGCGGGGCATGACTATCGTCGC
CGCACTTATGACTGTCTTCTTTATCATGCAACTCGTAGGACAGGTGCCGGCAGCGCTCTGGGTCATTTTC
GGCGAGGACCGCTTTCGCTGGAGCGCGACGATGATCGGCCTGTCGCTTGCGGTATTCGGAATCTTGCACG
CCCTCGCTCAAGCCTTCGTCACTGGTCCCGCCACCAAACGTTTCGGCGAGAAGCAGGCCATTATCGCCGG
CATGGCGGCCCCACGGGTGCGCATGATCGTGCTCCTGTCGTTGAGGACCCGGCTAGGCTGGCGGGGTTGC
CTTACTGGTTAGCAGAATGAATCACCGATACGCGAGCGAACGTGAAGCGACTGCTGCTGCAAAACGTCTG
CGACCTGAGCAACAACATGAATGGTCTTCGGTTTCCGTGTTTCGTAAAGTCTGGAAACGCGGAAGTCAGC
GCCCTGCACCATTATGTTCCGGATCTGCATCGCAGGATGCTGCTGGCTACCCTGTGGAACACCTACATCT
GTATTAACGAAGCGCTGGCATTGACCCTGAGTGATTTTTCTCTGGTCCCGCCGCATCCATACCGCCAGTT
GTTTACCCTCACAACGTTCCAGTAACCGGGCATGTTCATCATCAGTAACCCGTATCGTGAGCATCCTCTC
TCGTTTCATCGGTATCATTACCCCCATGAACAGAAATCCCCCTTACACGGAGGCATCAGTGACCAAACAG
GAAAAAACCGCCCTTAACATGGCCCGCTTTATCAGAAGCCAGACATTAACGCTTCTGGAGAAACTCAACG
AGCTGGACGCGGATGAACAGGCAGACATCTGTGAATCGCTTCACGACCACGCTGATGAGCTTTACCGCAG
CTGCCTCGCGCGTTTCGGTGATGACGGTGAAAACCTCTGACACATGCAGCTCCCGGAGACGGTCACAGCT
TGTCTGTAAGCGGATGCCGGGAGCAGACAAGCCCGTCAGGGCGCGTCAGCGGGTGTTGGCGGGTGTCGGG
GCGCAGCCATGACCCAGTCACGTAGCGATAGCGGAGTGTATACTGGCTTAACTATGCGGCATCAGAGCAG
ATTGTACTGAGAGTGCACCATTGCGGTGTGAAATACCGCACAGATGCGTAAGGAGAAAATACCGCATCAG
GCGCTCTTCCGCTTCCTCGCTCACTGACTCGCTGCGCTCGGTCGTTCGGCTGCGGCGAGCGGTATCAGCT
CACTCAAAGGCGGTAATACGGTTATCCACAGAATCAGGGGATAACGCAGGAAAGAACATGTGAGCAAAAG
GCCAGCAAAAGGCCAGGAACCGTAAAAAGGCCGCGTTGCTGGCGTTTTTCCATAGGCTCCGCCCCCCTGA
CGAGCATCACAAAAATCGACGCTCAAGTCAGAGGTGGCGAAACCCGACAGGACTATAAAGATACCAGGCG
TTTCCCCCTGGAAGCTCCCTCGTGCGCTCTCCTGTTCCGACCCTGCCGCTTACCGGATACCTGTCCGCCT
TTCTCCCTTCGGGAAGCGTGGCGCTTTCTCATAGCTCACGCTGTAGGTATCTCAGTTCGGTGTAGGTCGT
TCGCTCCAAGCTGGGCTGTGTGCACGAACCCCCCGTTCAGCCCGACCGCTGCGCCTTATCCGGTAACTAT
CGTCTTGAGTCCAACCCGGTAAGACACGACTTATCGCCACTGGCAGCAGCCACTGGTAACAGGATTAGCA
GAGCGAGGTATGTAGGCGGTGCTACAGAGTTCTTGAAGTGGTGGCCTAACTACGGCTACACTAGAAGGAC
AGTATTTGGTATCTGCGCTCTGCTGAAGCCAGTTACCTTCGGAAAAAGAGTTGGTAGCTCTTGATCCGGC
AAACAAACCACCGCTGGTAGCGGTGGTTTTTTTGTTTGCAAGCAGCAGATTACGCGCAGAAAAAAAGGAT
CTCAAGAAGATCCTTTGATCTTTTCTACGGGGTCTGACGCTCAGTGGAACGAAAACTCACGTTAAGGGAT
TTTGGTCATGAACAATAAAACTGTCTGCTTACATAAACAGTAATACAAGGGGTGTTATGAGCCATATTCA
ACGGGAAACGTCTTGCTCTAGGCCGCGATTAAATTCCAACATGGATGCTGATTTATATGGGTATAAATGG
GCTCGCGATAATGTCGGGCAATCAGGTGCGACAATCTATCGATTGTATGGGAAGCCCGATGCGCCAGAGT
TGTTTCTGAAACATGGCAAAGGTAGCGTTGCCAATGATGTTACAGATGAGATGGTCAGACTAAACTGGCT
GACGGAATTTATGCCTCTTCCGACCATCAAGCATTTTATCCGTACTCCTGATGATGCATGGTTACTCACC
ACTGCGATCCCCGGGAAAACAGCATTCCAGGTATTAGAAGAATATCCTGATTCAGGTGAAAATATTGTTG
ATGCGCTGGCAGTGTTCCTGCGCCGGTTGCATTCGATTCCTGTTTGTAATTGTCCTTTTAACAGCGATCG
CGTATTTCGTCTCGCTCAGGCGCAATCACGAATGAATAACGGTTTGGTTGATGCGAGTGATTTTGATGAC
GAGCGTAATGGCTGGCCTGTTGAACAAGTCTGGAAAGAAATGCATAAACTTTTGCCATTCTCACCGGATT
CAGTCGTCACTCATGGTGATTTCTCACTTGATAACCTTATTTTTGACGAGGGGAAATTAATAGGTTGTAT
TGATGTTGGACGAGTCGGAATCGCAGACCGATACCAGGATCTTGCCATCCTATGGAACTGCCTCGGTGAG
TTTTCTCCTTCATTACAGAAACGGCTTTTTCAAAAATATGGTATTGATAATCCTGATATGAATAAATTGC
AGTTTCATTTGATGCTCGATGAGTTTTTCTAAGAATTAATTCATGAGCGGATACATATTTGAATGTATTT
AGAAAAATAAACAAATAGGGGTTCCGCGCACATTTCCCCGAAAAGTGCCACCTAAATTGTAAGCGTTAAT
ATTTTGTTAAAATTCGCGTTAAATTTTTGTTAAATCAGCTCATTTTTTAACCAATAGGCCGAAATCGGCA
AAATCCCTTATAAATCAAAAGAATAGACCGAGATAGGGT
[37 nt withheld, positions 4310-4346]
AAAGAACGTGGACTCCAACGTCAAAGG
[49 nt withheld, positions 4374-4422]
T
[91 nt withheld, positions 4424-4514]
G
[124 nt withheld, positions 4516-4639]
CCCATTCGCCAATCCGGATATAGTTCCTCCTTTCAGCAAAAAACCCCTCAAGACCCGTTTAGAGGCCCCA
AGGGGTTATGCTAGTTATTGCTCAGCGGTGGCAGCAGCCAACTCAGCTTCCTTTCGGGCTTTGTTAGCAG
CCGGATCTCAGTGGTGGTGGTGGTGGTGCTCGAGTGCGGCCGCAAGCTTTCAGGTTTCTCGTGGGATAGA
CCGTCGATACATCTCACAAAGATGTGCAATTACATCAATTAAAGTCAGCCGATAATCCAGCAAAATGTCC
TCTGAACGTCCCTCTACGCGGAGCTTCTTGGCAAACTCGTCCATCAGCTCCATGTGAATTTCTACCACTT
TGGTGACTGGAACATCGGCAAAGAAAGCCATGTTGACGAAGTTGTCAATGCTCTGGTTGAGGTTGCTATT
CGGCGAAAAATAGCTCAAAACGATTTCACGATAGCTAGTCTGCATCGCTTGGTGCAGCTTTTGGCTTTCG
TAGGCGGGTAGGTTGCGCAGAAAGCGATCGGGATCACGCTTGTAGTAGACCCCGAGATAGCCTAGGCGCT
CTTGTAGTCGCTGAGCGAGGTCCCGCTGCTGGCTCGATAGCTCGGGATCGTGGTTGGCCCCCATCAGCAT
GATGTGGTCGGCCATGGTCTCGACCGGGGCTAAGCGCAGAAATTCAGCCAGTGCAGCATCAACTTGGTAG
GGCAATTGCTCGAGCTGATGGATACCGAGGTGCAGTTCAGCGCTGTGATAGAGCTGTTCTTTGGCTGGTT
CATCGGGATCCTCACTGTCGCGATCGCCTACGACAATCGCTGGTACCACCACTCCCTCAAAGCAGAGCTG
CTGAACAACTGCCCTGAAGCTGGGATTGGCTGCCACTAAAATCAGGCAGTCGATTTGGTCACGATGGGTT
TGGGCATACTCCAAGAGCATTTCGCCAGACTCACAGACTTGGAGTTGATAGCGATCGGCCGACAGCGCCC
GCTGGCAATCCTGCAAAATTGCCGTCGATTCCACCCAAATGCAGATTGCAATTTGCGAGAGCACTCCACC
AATCTGTTCTCTGTGAGCCTCAATAATATCGTTATCCTCCATGTCCAAATCTTCAGGGGTCTGATCAGCT
TGGATTCTAATACCGTCGTACAAGAATCTTAAGGAGTCCATTTCCTTACCCTGTCTTTTAGCGAACGCTT
CCATCAGCCTTCTTAAAGGAGTGGTCTTTTTGATCTTGAAGAAGATCTCTGAAGATCCATCGGACACCTT
TAAATTGATGTGAGTCTCAGGCTTGACTTCTGGCTTGACCTCTGGCTTAGCTTCTTGATTGACTTCTGAG
TCCGACATGCTAGCCATATGGCTGCCGCGCGGCACCAGGCCGCTGCTGTGATGATGATGATGATGGCTGC
TGCCCATGGTATATCTCCTTCTTAAAGTTAAACAAAATTATTTCTAGAGGGGAATTGTTATCCGCTCACA
ATTCCCCTATAGTGAGTCGTATTAATTTCGCGGGATCGAGATCTCGATCCTCTACGCCGGACGCATCGTG
GCCGGCATCACCGGCGCCACAGGTGCGGTTGCTGGCGCCTATATCGCCGACATCACCGATGGGGAAGATC
GGGCTCGCCACTTCGGGCTCATGAGCGCTTGTTTCGGCGTGGGTATGGTGGCAGGCCCCGTGGCCGGGGG
ACTGTTGGGCGCCATCTCCTTGCATGCACCATTCCTTGCGGCGGCGGTGCTCAACGGCCTCAACCTACTA
CTGGGCTGCTTCCTAATGCAGGAGTCGCATAAGGGAGAGCGTCGAGATCCCGGACACCATCGAATGGCGC
AAA
Features (pLannotate 1.2.2; 22 found; start..end, strand, type, name):
     58..1140    +  CDS            lacI: lac repressor; lacI; The lac repressor binds to the lac operator to inhibit transcription in E. coli. This inhibition can be relieved by adding lactose or isopropyl-β-D-thiogalactopyranoside (IPTG).
   1153..1174    +  protein_bind   CAP binding site: CAP binding activates transcription in the presence of cAMP. E. coli catabolite activator protein
   1189..1480    +  CDS            TcR (fragment): tetracycline efflux protein; tet; confers resistance to tetracycline
   1552..1932    -  CDS            YPB1_ECOLX: Protein predicted: Swiss-Prot protein existence level 4. From Escherichia coli.
   1949..2140    +  CDS            rop: Rop protein, which maintains plasmids at low copy number; rop
   2242..2381    +  misc_feature   bom: basis of mobility region from pBR322
   2567..3155    -  rep_origin     ori: high-copy-number ColE1/pMB1/pBR322/pUC origin of replication
   3277..4092    +  CDS            KanR: aminoglycoside phosphotransferase; aph(3')-Ia; confers resistance to kanamycin in bacteria or G418 (Geneticin®) in eukaryotes
   4101..4158    -  promoter       AmpR promoter (fragment): bla
   4211..4639    -  rep_origin     f1 ori (sequence partly withheld): f1 bacteriophage origin of replication; arrow indicates direction of (+) strand synthesis
   4676..4723    -  terminator     T7 terminator: transcription terminator for bacteriophage T7 RNA polymerase
   4731..4780    -  CDS            SET1 (fragment): solubility-enhancement tag derived from T7 phage gene 10B
   4790..4807    -  CDS            9xHis (fragment): 9xHis affinity tag
   4832..5680    -  CDS            kaiA: KAIA_SYNE7 - Experimental evidence at protein level: Swiss-Prot protein existence level 1. Component of the KaiABC clock protein complex, which constitutes the main circadian regulator in cyanobacteria. The KaiABC complex may act as a promoter-nonspecific transcription regulator that represses transcription, possibly by acting on the state of chromosome compaction. In the complex, it enhances the phosphorylation status of KaiC. In contrast, the presence of KaiB in the complex decreases the phosphorylation status of KaiC, suggesting that KaiB acts by antagonizing the interaction between KaiA an
   5685..5977    -  CDS            SUMO (fragment): cleavable ubiquitin-like protein tag; S. cerevisiae SMT3 (truncated)
   5990..6007    -  CDS            thrombin site: thrombin recognition and cleavage site
   6018..6034    -  CDS            capTEV™ (fragment): composite tag for in vivo biotinylation, TEV protease cleavage, and 6xHis tagging
   6053..6075    -  RBS            RBS: efficient ribosome binding site from bacteriophage T7 gene 10 (Olins and Rangwala, 1989)
   6090..6114    -  protein_bind   lac operator: The lac repressor binds to the lac operator to inhibit transcription in E. coli. This inhibition can be relieved by adding lactose or isopropyl-β-D-thiogalactopyranoside (IPTG). lac repressor encoded by lacI
   6115..6133    -  promoter       T7 promoter: promoter for bacteriophage T7 RNA polymerase
   6155..6434    +  CDS            TcR (fragment): tetracycline efflux protein; tet; confers resistance to tetracycline
   6442..57      +  promoter       lacI promoter (across the origin): lacI
