[The description below was written by a language model from this plasmid's Addgene catalogue record and pLannotate feature annotations shown in this document.]
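Description:
pET28b-SUMO-SeKaiA is a bacterial expression plasmid of about 6.5 kb, built on the pET28b backbone, for producing the KaiA protein of the cyanobacterium Synechococcus elongatus in E. coli. It is propagated through a ColE1/pMB1-type origin accompanied by the rop gene and the bom region from pBR322, and is selected with kanamycin via an aminoglycoside phosphotransferase (KanR) gene. The catalogue lists it as high copy, although rop normally acts to moderate copy number. An f1 phage origin is also present, along with short tetracycline-resistance gene remnants that are backbone relics.

The expression cassette runs from a T7 promoter with an adjacent lac operator through the phage T7 gene 10 ribosome binding site to a T7 terminator. The plasmid-borne lacI gene supplies repressor, so transcription depends on a host providing T7 RNA polymerase and is induced with IPTG. The open reading frame begins with a short histidine-tag region (annotated as a fragment of a composite His-containing tag) and a thrombin cleavage site, followed by a truncated yeast SMT3 SUMO domain fused directly upstream of kaiA. SUMO serves as a cleavable ubiquitin-like fusion partner, so the N-terminal tags can be removed after affinity purification. The catalogue also records a C-terminal FLAG tag; the feature table does not annotate one, though a small unannotated gap follows kaiA. The vector's downstream His-tag sequence is annotated, but whether it is translated is not stated.

KaiA is a component of the KaiABC circadian clock complex, in which it enhances KaiC phosphorylation. The stated purpose of the plasmid is simply KaiA expression.
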