Addgene plasmid #229218: pET28b-SUMO-SeKaiA
Purpose: For expression of S. elongatus KaiA protein
Depositing lab: Andy LiWang. Depositing organization: University of California, Merced.
Backbone
  Vector backbone: pET28b
  Vector type: Bacterial Expression
Growth in bacteria
  Bacterial resistance: Kanamycin, 50 μg/mL
  Growth temperature: 37°C
  Growth strain: DH5alpha
  Copy number: High Copy
Gene/Insert
  Gene/Insert name: kaiA
  Species: S. elongatus
  Entrez Gene: kaiA (a.k.a. syc0332_d)
  Tag / fusion protein: SUMO (N terminal on insert); FLAG (C terminal on insert)
  Cloning method: Unknown
Terms and licenses: Academic/Nonprofit Terms; Industry Terms: Not Available to Industry
How to cite: pET28b-SUMO-SeKaiA was a gift from Andy LiWang (Addgene plasmid # 229218 ; http://n2t.net/addgene:229218 ; RRID:Addgene_229218)
